>Addgene plasmid #126545 | mCherry-RNF68 | addgene full sequence | sequence record 248724 | Addgene NGS Result
GACATTGATTATTGACTAGTTATTAATAGTAATCAATTACGGGGTCATTAGTTCATAGCCCATATATGGA
GTTCCGCGTTACATAACTTACGGTAAATGGCCCGCCTGGCTGACCGCCCAACGACCCCCGCCCATTGACG
TCAATAATGACGTATGTTCCCATAGTAACGCCAATAGGGACTTTCCATTGACGTCAATGGGTGGAGTATT
TACGGTAAACTGCCCACTTGGCAGTACATCAAGTGTATCATATGCCAAGTACGCCCCCTATTGACGTCAA
TGACGGTAAATGGCCCGCCTGGCATTATGCCCAGTACATGACCTTATGGGACTTTCCTACTTGGCAGTAC
ATCTACGTATTAGTCATCGCTATTACCATGGTGATGCGGTTTTGGCAGTACATCAATGGGCGTGGATAGC
GGTTTGACTCACGGGGATTTCCAAGTCTCCACCCCATTGACGTCAATGGGAGTTTGTTTTGGCACCAAAA
TCAACGGGACTTTCCAAAATGTCGTAACAACTCCGCCCCATTGACGCAAATGGGCGGTAGGCGTGTACGG
TGGGAGGTCTATATAAGCAGAGCTCAATAAAAGAGCCCACAACCCCTCACTCGGCGCGCCAGTCTTCCGA
TAGACTGCGTCGCCCGGGTACCCGTATTCCCAATAAAGCCTCTTGCTGTTTGCATCCGAATCGTGGTCTC
GCTGTTCCTTGGGAGGGTCTCCTCTGAGTGATTGACTACCCACGACGGGGGTCTTTCATTTGGGGGCTCG
TCCGGGATTTGGAGACCCCTGCCCAGGGACCACCGACCCACCACCGGGAGGTAAGCTGGCCAGCAACTTA
TCTGTGTCTGTCCGATTGTCTAGTGTCTATGTTTGATGTTATGCGCCTGCGTCTGTACTAGTTAGCTAAC
TAGCTCTGTATCTGGCGGACCCGTGGTGGAACTGACGAGTTCTGAACACCCGGCCGCAACCCTGGGAGAC
GTCCCAGGGACTTTGGGGGCCGTTTTTGTGGCCCGACCTGAGGAAGGGAGTCGATGTGGAATCCGACCCC
GTCAGGATATGTGGTTCTGGTAGGAGACGAGAACCTAAAACAGTTCCCGCCTCCGTCTGAATTTTTGCTT
TCGGTTTGGAACCGAAGCCGCGCGTCTTGTCTGCTGCAGCGCTGCAGCATCGTTCTGTGTTGTCTCTGTC
TGACTGTGTTTCTGTATTTGTCTGAAAATTAGGGCCAGACTGTTACCACTCCCTTAAGTTTGACCTTAGG
TCACTGGAAAGATGTCGAGCGGATCGCTCACAACCAGTCGGTAGATGTCAAGAAGAGACGTTGGGTTACC
TTCTGCTCTGCAGAATGGCCAACCTTTAACGTCGGATGGCCGCGAGACGGCACCTTTAACCGAGACCTCA
TCACCCAGGTTAAGATCAAGGTCTTTTCACCTGGCCCGCATGGACACCCAGACCAGGTCCCCTACATCGT
GACCTGGGAAGCCTTGGCTTTTGACCCCCCTCCCTGGGTCAAGCCCTTTGTACACCCTAAGCCTCCGCCT
CCTCTTCCTCCATCCGCCCCGTCTCTCCCCCTTGAACCTCCTCGTTCGACCCCGCCTCGATCCTCCCTTT
ATCCAGCCCTCACTCCTTCTCTAGGCGCCGGAATTGAAGATCATAGTTATTAATAGTAATCAATTACGGG
GTCATTAGTTCATAGCCCATATATGGAGTTCCGCGTTACATAACTTACGGTAAATGGCCCGCCTGGCTGA
CCGCCCAACGACCCCCGCCCATTGACGTCAATAATGACGTATGTTCCCATAGTAACGCCAATAGGGACTT
TCCATTGACGTCAATGGGTGGAGTATTTACGGTAAACTGCCCACTTGGCAGTACATCAAGTGTATCATAT
GCCAAGTACGCCCCCTATTGACGTCAATGACGGTAAATGGCCCGCCTGGCATTATGCCCAGTACATGACC
TTATGGGACTTTCCTACTTGGCAGTACATCTACGTATTAGTCATCGCTATTACCATGGTGATGCGGTTTT
GGCAGTACATCAATGGGCGTGGATAGCGGTTTGACTCACGGGGATTTCCAAGTCTCCACCCCATTGACGT
CAATGGGAGTTTGTTTTGGCACCAAAATCAACGGGACTTTCCAAAATGTCGTAACAACTCCGCCCCATTG
ACGCAAATGGGCGGTAGGCGTGTACGGTGGGAGGTCTATATAAGCAGAGCTGGTTTAGTGAACCGTCAGA
TCCGCTAGCGCTACCGGTCGCCACCATGGTGAGCAAGGGCGAGGAGGATAACATGGCCATCATCAAGGAG
TTCATGCGCTTCAAGGTGCACATGGAGGGCTCCGTGAACGGCCACGAGTTCGAGATCGAGGGCGAGGGCG
AGGGCCGCCCCTACGAGGGCACCCAGACCGCCAAGCTGAAGGTGACCAAGGGTGGCCCCCTGCCCTTCGC
CTGGGACATCCTGTCCCCTCAGTTCATGTACGGCTCCAAGGCCTACGTGAAGCACCCCGCCGACATCCCC
GACTACTTGAAGCTGTCCTTCCCCGAGGGCTTCAAGTGGGAGCGCGTGATGAACTTCGAGGACGGCGGCG
TGGTGACCGTGACCCAGGACTCCTCCCTGCAGGACGGCGAGTTCATCTACAAGGTGAAGCTGCGCGGCAC
CAACTTCCCCTCCGACGGCCCCGTAATGCAGAAGAAGACCATGGGCTGGGAGGCCTCCTCCGAGCGGATG
TACCCCGAGGACGGCGCCCTGAAGGGCGAGATCAAGCAGAGGCTGAAGCTGAAGGACGGCGGCCACTACG
ACGCTGAGGTCAAGACCACCTACAAGGCCAAGAAGCCCGTGCAGCTGCCCGGCGCCTACAACGTCAACAT
CAAGTTGGACATCACCTCCCACAACGAGGACTACACCATCGTGGAACAGTACGAACGCGCCGAGGGCCGC
CACTCCACCGGCGGCATGGACGAGCTGTACAAGTCCGGACTCAGATCTGCGTCTCCTCAGGGGGGCCAGA
TTGCGATCGCGATGAGGCTTCGGAACCAGCTCCAGTCAGTGTACAAGATGGACCCGCTACGGAACGAGGA
GGAGGTTCGAGTGAAGATCAAAGACTTGAATGAACACATTGTTTGCTGCCTATGCGCCGGCTACTTCGTG
GATGCCACCACCATCACAGAGTGTCTTCATACTTTCTGCAAGAGTTGTATTGTGAAGTACCTCCAAACTA
GCAAGTACTGCCCCATGTGCAACATTAAGATCCACGAGACACAGCCACTGCTCAACCTCAAACTGGACCG
GGTCATGCAGGACATCGTGTATAAGCTGGTGCCTGGCTTGCAAGACAGTGAAGAGAAACGGATTCGGGAA
TTCTACCAGTCCCGAGGTTTGGACCGGGTCACCCAGCCCACTGGGGAAGAGCCAGCACTGAGCAACCTCG
GCCTCCCCTTCAGCAGCTTTGACCACTCTAAAGCCCACTACTATCGCTATGATGAGCAGTTGAACCTGTG
CCTGGAGCGGCTGAGTTCTGGCAAAGACAAGAATAAAAGCGTCCTGCAGAACAAGTATGTCCGATGTTCT
GTTAGAGCTGAGGTACGCCATCTCCGGAGGGTCCTGTGTCACCGCTTGATGCTAAACCCTCAGCATGTGC
AGCTCCTTTTTGACAATGAAGTTCTCCCTGATCACATGACAATGAAGCAGATATGGCTCTCCCGCTGGTT
CGGCAAGCCATCCCCTTTGCTTTTACAATACAGTGTGAAAGAGAAGAGGAGGTAGCTCGACGGTACCGCG
GGCCCGGGATCCACCGGATCTAGATAACTGATCATAATTCTACCGGGTAGGGGAGGCGCTTTTCCCAAGG
CAGTCTGGAGCATGCGCTTTAGCAGCCCCGCTGGGCACTTGGCGCTACACAAGTGGCCTCTGGCCTCGCA
CACATTCCACATCCACCGGTAGGCGCCAACCGGCTCCGTTCTTTGGTGGCCCCTTCGCGCCACCTTCTAC
TCCTCCCCTAGTCAGGAAGTTCCCCCCCGCCCCGCAGCTCGCGTCGTGCAGGACGTGACAAATGGAAGTA
GCACGTCTCACTAGTCTCGTGCAGATGGACAGCACCGCTGAGCAATGGAAGCGGGTAGGCCTTTGGGGCA
GCGGCCAATAGCAGCTTTGCTCCTTCGCTTTCTGGGCTCAGAGGCTGGGAAGGGGTGGGTCCGGGGGCGG
GCTCAGGGGCGGGCTCAGGGGCGGGGCGGGCGCCCGAAGGTCCTCCGGAGGCCCGGCATTCTGCACGCTT
CAAAAGCGCACGTCTGCCGCGCTGTTCTCCTCTTCCTCATCTCCGGGCCTTTCGACCTGCAGCCCAAGCT
TACCATGACCGAGTACAAGCCCACGGTGCGCCTCGCCACCCGCGACGACGTCCCCAGGGCCGTACGCACC
CTCGCCGCCGCGTTCGCCGACTACCCCGCCACGCGCCACACCGTCGATCCGGACCGCCACATCGAGCGGG
TCACCGAGCTGCAAGAACTCTTCCTCACGCGCGTCGGGCTCGACATCGGCAAGGTGTGGGTCGCGGACGA
CGGCGCCGCGGTGGCGGTCTGGACCACGCCGGAGAGCGTCGAAGCGGGGGCGGTGTTCGCCGAGATCGGC
CCGCGCATGGCCGAGTTGAGCGGTTCCCGGCTGGCCGCGCAGCAACAGATGGAAGGCCTCCTGGCGCCGC
ACCGGCCCAAGGAGCCCGCGTGGTTCCTGGCCACCGTCGGCGTCTCGCCCGACCACCAGGGCAAGGGTCT
GGGCAGCGCCGTCGTGCTCCCCGGAGTGGAGGCGGCCGAGCGCGCCGGGGTGCCCGCCTTCCTGGAGACC
TCCGCGCCCCGCAACCTCCCCTTCTACGAGCGGCTCGGCTTCACCGTCACCGCCGACGTCGAGGTGCCCG
AAGGACCGCGCACCTGGTGCATGACCCGCAAGCCCGGTGCCTGACGCCCGCCCCACGACCCGCAGCGCCC
GACCGAAAGGAGCGCACGACCCCATGCATCGGCGTCTCGATCGAGATATCAGTGGTCCAGGCTCTAGTTT
TGACTCAACAATATCACCAGCTGAAGCCTATAGAGTACGAGCCATAGATAAAATAAAAGATTTTATTTAG
TCTCCAGAAAAAGGGGGGAATGAAAGACCCCACCTGTAGGTTTGGCAAGCTACTAGCTTAAGTAACGCCA
TTTTGCAAGGCATGGAAAAATACATAACTGAGAATAGAGAAGTTCAGATCAAGGTCAGGAACAGATGGAA
CAGGGTCGATCGACCCTAGAGAACCATCAGATGTTTCCAGGGTGCCCCAAGGACCTGAAATGACCCTGTG
CCTTATTTGAACTAACCAATCAGTTCGCTTCTCGCTTCTGTTCGCGCGCTTCTGCTCCCCGAGCTCAATA
AAAGAGCCCACAACCCCTCACTCGGGGCGCCAGTCCTCCGATTGACTGAGTCGCCCGGGTACCCGTGTAT
CCAATAAACCCTCTTGCAGTTGCATCCGACTTGTGGTCTCGCTGTTCCTTGGGAGGGTCTCCTCTGAGTG
ATTGACTACCCGTCAGCGGGGGTCTTTCATTTGGGGGCTCGTCCGGGATCGGGAGACCCCTGCCCAGGGA
CCACCGACCCACCACCGGGAGGTAAGCTGGCTGCCTCGCGCGTTTCGGTGATGACGGTGAAAACCTCTGA
CACATGCAGCTCCCGGAGACGGTCACAGCTTGTCTGTAAGCGGATGCCGGGAGCAGACAAGCCCGTCAGG
GCGCGTCAGCGGGTGTTGGCGGGTGTCGGGGCGCAGCCATGACCCAGTCACGTAGCGATAGCGGAGTGTA
GATCCGGCTGTGGAATGTGTGTCAGTTAGGGTGTGGAAAGTCCCCAGGCTCCCCAGCAGGCAGAAGTATG
CAAAGCATGCATCTCAATTAGTCAGCAACCAGGTGTGGAAAGTCCCCAGGCTCCCCAGCAGGCAGAAGTA
TGCAAAGCATGCATCTCAATTAGTCAGCAACCATAGTCCCGCCCCTAACTCCGCCCATCCCGCCCCTAAC
TCCGCCCAGTTCCGCCCATTCTCCGCCCCATGGCTGACTAATTTTTTTTATTTATGCAGAGGCCGAGGCC
GCCTCGGCCTCTGAGCTATTCCAGAAGTAGTGAGGAGGCTTTTTTGGAGGCCTAGGCTTTTGCAAAAAGC
TTACTGGCTTAACTATGCGGCATCAGAGCAGATTGTACTGAGAGTGCACCATATGCGGTGTGAAATACCG
CACAGATGCGTAAGGAGAAAATACCGCATCAGGCGCTCTTCCGCTTCCTCGCTCACTGACTCGCTGCGCT
CGGTCGTTCGGCTGCGGCGAGCGGTATCAGCTCACTCAAAGGCGGTAATACGGTTATCCACAGAATCAGG
GGATAACGCAGGAAAGAACATGTGAGCAAAAGGCCAGCAAAAGGCCAGGAACCGTAAAAAGGCCGCGTTG
CTGGCGTTTTTCCATAGGCTCCGCCCCCCTGACGAGCATCACAAAAATCGACGCTCAAGTCAGAGGTGGC
GAAACCCGACAGGACTATAAAGATACCAGGCGTTTCCCCCTGGAAGCTCCCTCGTGCGCTCTCCTGTTCC
GACCCTGCCGCTTACCGGATACCTGTCCGCCTTTCTCCCTTCGGGAAGCGTGGCGCTTTCTCATAGCTCA
CGCTGTAGGTATCTCAGTTCGGTGTAGGTCGTTCGCTCCAAGCTGGGCTGTGTGCACGAACCCCCCGTTC
AGCCCGACCGCTGCGCCTTATCCGGTAACTATCGTCTTGAGTCCAACCCGGTAAGACACGACTTATCGCC
ACTGGCAGCAGCCACTGGTAACAGGATTAGCAGAGCGAGGTATGTAGGCGGTGCTACAGAGTTCTTGAAG
TGGTGGCCTAACTACGGCTACACTAGAAGGACAGTATTTGGTATCTGCGCTCTGCTGAAGCCAGTTACCT
TCGGAAAAAGAGTTGGTAGCTCTTGATCCGGCAAACAAACCACCGCTGGTAGCGGTGGTTTTTTTGTTTG
CAAGCAGCAGATTACGCGCAGAAAAAAAGGATCTCAAGAAGATCCTTTGATCTTTTCTACGGGGTCTGAC
GCTCAGTGGAACGAAAACTCACGTTAAGGGATTTTGGTCATGAGATTATCAAAAAGGATCTTCACCTAGA
TCCTTTTAAATTAAAAATGAAGTTTTAAATCAATCTAAAGTATATATGAGTAAACTTGGTCTGACAGTTA
CCAATGCTTAATCAGTGAGGCACCTATCTCAGCGATCTGTCTATTTCGTTCATCCATAGTTGCCTGACTC
CCCGTCGTGTAGATAACTACGATACGGGAGGGCTTACCATCTGGCCCCAGTGCTGCAATGATACCGCGAG
ACCCACGCTCACCGGCTCCAGATTTATCAGCAATAAACCAGCCAGCCGGAAGGGCCGAGCGCAGAAGTGG
TCCTGCAACTTTATCCGCCTCCATCCAGTCTATTAATTGTTGCCGGGAAGCTAGAGTAAGTAGTTCGCCA
GTTAATAGTTTGCGCAACGTTGTTGCCATTGCTGCAGGCATCGTGGTGTCACGCTCGTCGTTTGGTATGG
CTTCATTCAGCTCCGGTTCCCAACGATCAAGGCGAGTTACATGATCCCCCATGTTGTGCAAAAAAGCGGT
TAGCTCCTTCGGTCCTCCGATCGTTGTCAGAAGTAAGTTGGCCGCAGTGTTATCACTCATGGTTATGGCA
GCACTGCATAATTCTCTTACTGTCATGCCATCCGTAAGATGCTTTTCTGTGACTGGTGAGTACTCAACCA
AGTCATTCTGAGAATAGTGTATGCGGCGACCGAGTTGCTCTTGCCCGGCGTCAACACGGGATAATACCGC
GCCACATAGCAGAACTTTAAAAGTGCTCATCATTGGAAAACGTTCTTCGGGGCGAAAACTCTCAAGGATC
TTACCGCTGTTGAGATCCAGTTCGATGTAACCCACTCGTGCACCCAACTGATCTTCAGCATCTTTTACTT
TCACCAGCGTTTCTGGGTGAGCAAAAACAGGAAGGCAAAATGCCGCAAAAAAGGGAATAAGGGCGACACG
GAAATGTTGAATACTCATACTCTTCCTTTTTCAATATTATTGAAGCATTTATCAGGGTTATTGTCTCATG
AGCGGATACATATTTGAATGTATTTAGAAAAATAAACAAATAGGGGTTCCGCGCACATTTCCCCGAAAAG
TGCCACCTGACGTCTAAGAAACCATTATTATCATGACATTAACCTATAAAAATAGGCGTATCACGAGGCC
CTTTCGTCTTCAAGAATTAGCTTGGCCATTGCATACGTTGTATCCATATCATAATATGTACATTTATATT
GGCTCATGTCCAACATTACCGCCATGTT
Features (pLannotate 1.2.2; 21 found; start..end, strand, type, name):
      1..380     +  enhancer       CMV enhancer: human cytomegalovirus immediate early enhancer
    381..584     +  promoter       CMV promoter: human cytomegalovirus (CMV) immediate early promoter
    585..760     +  LTR            5' LTR (truncated): truncated long terminal repeat from Moloney murine sarcoma virus
    882..1156    +  misc_feature   MESV Ψ (fragment): packaging signal of murine embryonic stem cell virus
   1223..1639    +  CDS            gag (truncated): truncated Moloney murine leukemia virus (MMLV) gag gene lacking the start codon
   1714..2017    +  enhancer       CMV enhancer: human cytomegalovirus immediate early enhancer
   2018..2221    +  promoter       CMV promoter: human cytomegalovirus (CMV) immediate early promoter
   2266..2973    +  CDS            mCherry: mCherry is a basic (constitutively fluorescent) red fluorescent protein published in 2004, derived from Discosoma sp.. It is reported to be a very rapidly-maturing monomer with low acid sensitivity.
   2989..3762    +  CDS            PCGF1: PCGF1_HUMAN - Also known as NSPC1, RNF68. Experimental evidence at protein level: Swiss-Prot protein existence level 1. Component of the Polycomb group (PcG) multiprotein BCOR complex, a complex required to maintain the transcriptionally repressive state of some genes, such as BCL6 and the cyclin-dependent kinase inhibitor, CDKN1A. Transcriptional repressor that may be targeted to the DNA by BCL6; this transcription repressor activity may be related to PKC signaling pathway. Represses CDKN1A expression by binding to its promoter, and this repression is dependent on the retinoic acid response e
   3767..3792    +  misc_feature   MCS (fragment): multiple cloning site
   3825..4324    +  promoter       PGK promoter: mouse phosphoglycerate kinase 1 promoter
   4345..4944    +  CDS            PuroR: puromycin N-acetyltransferase; pac from Streptomyces alboniger; confers resistance to puromycin
   5015..5087    +  CDS            env (fragment): murine leukemia virus gPr80 envelope polyprotein precursor; env; proteolytically cleaved into gp70SU and p15TM subunits
   5129..5561    +  LTR            3' LTR (ΔU3): self-inactivating 3' long terminal repeat (LTR) from Moloney murine leukemia virus
   5630..5670    +  CDS            rop (fragment): Rop protein, which maintains plasmids at low copy number; rop
   5772..5810    +  misc_feature   bom (fragment): basis of mobility region from pBR322
   5827..6156    +  promoter       SV40 promoter: SV40 enhancer and early promoter
   6162..6263    +  misc_feature   bom (fragment): basis of mobility region from pBR322
   6449..7037    -  rep_origin     ori: high-copy-number ColE1/pMB1/pBR322/pUC origin of replication
   7208..8068    -  CDS            AmpR: β-lactamase; bla; confers resistance to ampicillin, carbenicillin, and related antibiotics
   8069..8173    -  promoter       AmpR promoter: bla
