[The description below was written by a language model from this plasmid's Addgene catalogue record and pLannotate feature annotations shown in this document.]
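Description:
mCherry-RNF68 is a gammaretroviral mammalian expression plasmid listed as built on a pBABE backbone, carrying human RNF68 (PCGF1, also called NSPC1), a Polycomb group RING finger protein, fused at its N terminus to the red fluorescent protein mCherry. In bacteria it is maintained through a high-copy ColE1/pUC-type origin and selected with ampicillin via the β-lactamase gene. The catalogue gives a total size of 8,388 bp, slightly larger than the 8,358 nt sequenced record from which the feature table was generated.

The annotated architecture is that of a self-inactivating retroviral vector. A CMV enhancer/promoter is fused to a truncated 5′ LTR to drive production of the viral genomic RNA in packaging cells, followed by a Ψ packaging signal and a truncated gag segment lacking its start codon, which together support encapsidation. The 3′ LTR carries a U3 deletion, so after reverse transcription and integration the LTRs are transcriptionally inactive and expression depends on internal promoters. A second, internal CMV enhancer/promoter drives the mCherry-PCGF1 open reading frame, which was inserted between BglII and SalI sites. Downstream, a mouse PGK promoter drives puromycin N-acetyltransferase, allowing selection of transduced or stably transfected cells. An SV40 enhancer/early promoter and small fragments of env, rop and bom are annotated in the backbone.

The construct is intended for expressing fluorescently tagged RNF68 in mammalian cells, by transfection or retroviral transduction. The associated publication concerns recruitment of the FBXL10-RNF68-RNF2 ubiquitin ligase to DNA damage sites, which suggests it was used to image the protein's localisation.
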