Addgene plasmid #126545: mCherry-RNF68
Purpose: Expresses mCherry-tagged RNF68 in mammalian cells
Depositing lab: Michele Pagano. Depositing organization: NYU Grossman School of Medicine. Publication: PARP1-dependent recruitment of the FBXL10-RNF68-RNF2 ubiquitin ligase to sites of DNA damage controls H2A.Z loading. Rona G, Roberti D, Yin Y, Pagan JK, Homer H, Sassani E, Zeke A, Busino L, Rothenberg E, Pagano M. Elife. 2018 Jul 9;7. pii: 38771. doi: 10.7554/eLife.38771. PubMed 29985131.
Backbone
  Vector backbone: pBABE
  Backbone size w/o insert (bp): 7605
  Total vector size (bp): 8388
  Vector type: Mammalian Expression, Retroviral
  Selectable markers: Puromycin
Growth in bacteria
  Bacterial resistance: Ampicillin, 100 μg/mL
  Growth temperature: 37°C
  Growth strain: NEB Stable
  Copy number: Unknown
Gene/Insert
  Gene/Insert name: RNF68
  Species: H. sapiens (human)
  Insert size (bp): 783
  GenBank ID: NP_116062.2
  Entrez Gene: PCGF1 (a.k.a. 2010002K04Rik, NSPC1, RNF3A-2, RNF68)
  Promoter: CMV
  Tag / fusion protein: mCherry (N terminal on insert)
  Cloning method: Restriction Enzyme; 5′ cloning site BglII (not destroyed); 3′ cloning site SalI (destroyed during cloning)
  Sequencing primers: 5′ CMV_fwr; 3′ PGK_rev
Terms and licenses: Academic/Nonprofit Terms; Industry Terms: Not Available to Industry
How to cite: mCherry-RNF68 was a gift from Michele Pagano (Addgene plasmid # 126545 ; http://n2t.net/addgene:126545 ; RRID:Addgene_126545)
